Addgene plasmid #55061: mCherry-Hec1-N-12
Depositing lab: Michael Davidson. Depositing organization: Florida State University, Tallahassee.
Backbone
  Vector backbone: mCherry-C1
  Backbone size w/o insert (bp): 4750
  Vector type: Mammalian Expression
  Selectable markers: Neomycin (select with G418)
Growth in bacteria
  Bacterial resistance: Kanamycin, 50 μg/mL
  Growth temperature: 37°C
  Growth strain: DH5alpha
  Copy number: High Copy
Gene/Insert
  Gene/Insert name: Hec1 (alt name: NM_006101.2)
  Species: H. sapiens (human)
  Entrez Gene: NDC80 (a.k.a. HEC, HEC1, HsHec1, KNTC2, TID3, hsNDC80)
  Promoter: CMV
  Tag / fusion protein: mCherry (C terminal on backbone)
  Cloning method: Unknown
  Sequencing primers: 5′ CMV-F; 3′ SV40pA-R
Terms and licenses: Academic/Nonprofit Terms; Industry Terms: Not Available to Industry
Depositor comments: . Excitation = 587; Emission = 610
How to cite: mCherry-Hec1-N-12 was a gift from Michael Davidson (Addgene plasmid # 55061 ; http://n2t.net/addgene:55061 ; RRID:Addgene_55061)
