[The description below was written by a language model from this plasmid's Addgene catalogue record and the feature table of its GenBank file.]
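Description:
mCherry-Hec1-N-12 is a mammalian expression plasmid that produces human Hec1 (the product of the NDC80 gene, also known as KNTC2 or HEC) fused to the red fluorescent protein mCherry. It is built on a backbone recorded as mCherry-C1, about 4.75 kb without the insert. It is maintained in E. coli as a high-copy plasmid under kanamycin selection. The neomycin resistance marker allows G418 selection of transfected mammalian cells, so stable lines are possible as well as transient expression. Transcription of the fusion is driven by the CMV promoter, and the listed 3′ sequencing primer indicates an SV40 polyadenylation signal downstream of the cassette.

The orientation of the fusion is not entirely consistent in the record. The backbone is listed as a C1-type vector, whereas the tag is described as C-terminal and the name carries an "N-12" suffix, which may denote a linker length, although the record does not explain it. The only available annotated sequence is a 1.2 kb partial read, not the full plasmid. It shows a Kozak consensus immediately preceding a mammalian codon-optimized mCherry open reading frame, together with standard mCherry primer sites. No Hec1 sequence, promoter, origin or resistance gene is annotated in that fragment, so the junction and linker should be confirmed by sequencing.

Hec1/NDC80 is a core outer-kinetochore component involved in microtubule attachment. The construct is therefore suited to live or fixed-cell imaging of kinetochores during mitosis, with mCherry excitation and emission peaks recorded at 587 and 610 nm.
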