LOCUS       Exported 1231 bp ds-DNA linear SYN 07-JUL-2021
DEFINITION  synthetic linear DNA
ACCESSION   .
VERSION     .
KEYWORDS    mCherry-Hec1-N-12
SOURCE      synthetic DNA construct
  ORGANISM  synthetic DNA construct
REFERENCE   1 (bases 1 to 1231)
  TITLE     Davidson lab - mCherry constructs
REFERENCE   2 (bases 1 to 1231)
  AUTHORS   .
  TITLE     Direct Submission
  JOURNAL   Exported Jul 7, 2021 from SnapGene Server 1.1.58
            http://www.snapgene.com
FEATURES             Location/Qualifiers
     source          1..1231
                     /organism="synthetic DNA construct"
                     /mol_type="other DNA"
     regulatory      463..472
                     /regulatory_class="other"
                     /note="vertebrate consensus sequence for strong initiation
                     of translation (Kozak, 1987)"
     CDS             469..1179
                     /codon_start=1
                     /product="monomeric derivative of DsRed fluorescent protein
                     (Shaner et al., 2004)"
                     /label=mCherry
                     /note="mammalian codon-optimized"
                     /translation="MVSKGEEDNMAIIKEFMRFKVHMEGSVNGHEFEIEGEGEGRPYEG
                     TQTAKLKVTKGGPLPFAWDILSPQFMYGSKAYVKHPADIPDYLKLSFPEGFKWERVMNF
                     EDGGVVTVTQDSSLQDGEFIYKVKLRGTNFPSDGPVMQKKTMGWEASSERMYPEDGALK
                     GEIKQRLKLKDGGHYDAEVKTTYKAKKPVQLPGAYNVNIKLDITSHNEDYTIVEQYERA
                     EGRHSTGGMDELYK"
     primer_bind     complement(614..632)
                     /label=mCherry-R
                     /note="mCherry, reverse primer"
     primer_bind     882..901
                     /label=mCherry-F
                     /note="mCherry, forward primer"
ORIGIN
        1 ttggaattgg ccattgtata ccgacggcag gaggttggga cctgagagag tcaagctgat
       61 gatcctacac aaaagtaagg aagcagagag agatgaaaat gtgcagtgag ctgagtctga
      121 gaaacacagc acctgctaga aagtactgta gcagggctca gtgagctatg aatgaattag
      181 atgctgtcag cgggaatacc aactagttgt gcaaacacga ctgaagaaag acgaaaagtg
      241 ggaaataact tgcaacgtct gttagagatg gttgctacac atgttgggtc tgtagagaaa
      301 catcttgagg agcagattgc taaagttgat agagaatatg aagaatgcat gtcagaagat
      361 ctctcggaaa atattaaaga gattagagat aagtatgaga agaaagctac tctaattaag
      421 tcttctgaag aacggtaccg cgggcccggg atccaccggg tcgccaccat ggtgagcaag
      481 ggcgaggagg ataacatggc catcatcaag gagttcatgc gcttcaaggt gcacatggag
      541 ggctccgtga acggccacga gttcgagatc gagggcgagg gcgagggccg cccctacgag
      601 ggcacccaga ccgccaagct gaaggtgacc aagggtggcc ccctgccctt cgcctgggac
      661 atcctgtccc ctcagttcat gtacggctcc aaggcctacg tgaagcaccc cgccgacatc
      721 cccgactact tgaagctgtc cttccccgag ggcttcaagt gggagcgcgt gatgaacttc
      781 gaggacggcg gcgtggtgac cgtgacccag gactcctccc tgcaggacgg cgagttcatc
      841 tacaaggtga agctgcgcgg caccaacttc ccctccgacg gccccgtaat gcagaagaag
      901 accatgggct gggaggcctc ctccgagcgg atgtaccccg aggacggcgc cctgaagggc
      961 gagatcaagc agaggctgaa gctgaaggac ggcggccact acgacgctga ggtcaagacc
     1021 acctacaagg ccaagaagcc cgtgcagctg cccggcgcct acaacgtcaa catcaagttg
     1081 gacatcacct cccacaacga ggactacacc atcgtggaac agtacgaacg cgccgagggc
     1141 cgccactcca ccggcggcat ggacgagctg tacaagtaaa gcggccgcga ctctagatca
     1201 taatcagcca taccacattg tagagtatcc t
//
