>Addgene plasmid #55061 | mCherry-Hec1-N-12 | depositor partial sequence | sequence record 85445 | insert sequence
CCCAGTGTTTGTGACGTCAGATCCGCTAGCGCTACCGGACTCAGATCTCGAGCTCATGAAGCGCAGTTCA
GTTTCCAGCGGTGGTGCTGGCCGCCTCTCCATGCAGGAGTTAAGATCCCAGGATGTAAATAAACAAGGCC
TCTATACCCCTCAAACCAAAGAGAAACCAACCTTTGGAAAGTTGAGTATAAACAAACCGACATCTGAAAG
AAAAGTCTCGCTATTTGGCAAAAGAACTAGTGGACATGGATCACGGAATAGTCAACTTGGTATATTTTCC
AGTTCTGAGAAAATCAAGGACCCGAGACCACTTAACGACAAAGCATTCATTCAGCAGTGTATTCGACAAC
TCTGTGAGTTTCTTACAGAAAATGGTTATGCACATAATGTGTCCATGAAATCTCTACAAGCTCCCTCTGT
TAAAGACTTCCTGAAGATCTTCACATTTCTTTATGGCTTCCTGTGCCCCTCATACGAACTTCCTGACACA
AAGTTTGAAGAAGAGGTTCCAAGAATCTTTAAAGACCTTGGGTATCCTTTTGCACTATCCAAAAGCTCCA
TGTACACAGTGGGGGCTCCTCATACATGGCCTCACATTGTGGCAGCCTTAGTTTGGCTAATAGACTGCAT
CAAGATACATACTGCCATGAAAGAAAGCTCACCTTTATTTGATGATGGGCAGCCTTGGGGAGAAGAAACT
GAAGATGGAATTATGCATAATAAGTTGTTTTTGGACTACACCATAAAATGCTATGAGAGTTTTATGAGTG
GTGCCGACAGCTTTGATGAGATGAATGCAGAGCTGCAGTCAAAACTGAAGGATTTATTTAATGTGGATGC
TTTTAAGCTGGAATCATTAGAAGCAAAAAACAGAGCATTGAATGAACAGATTGCAAGATTGGAACAAGAA
AGAGAAAAAGAACCGAATCGTCTAGAGTCGTTGAGAAAACTGAAGGCTTCCTTACAAGGAGATGTTCAAA
AGTATCAGGCATACATGAGCAATTTGGAGTCTCATTCAGCCATTCTTGACCAGAAATTAAATGGTCTCAT
GAGGAAATGCTAGAGTAGAACTAGAATGTGAAACAATAAAACAGGAGACACTCGACTACGAATATCATGA
CACAGAGTACTCAGTGCAGACTGAGCGAATAAATCATGAAGAATGATGCAGCGACTATTAATAACTACAG
ACTGAGCTGAACAAAGAAGTTGGGATGAGAGTTAAATGGCCAGGCCAGAAGCGAATGAACACAACGAGGC
GGAGAATATCACAAATTGTGTCCGTGA
