>Addgene plasmid #55061 | mCherry-Hec1-N-12 | addgene partial sequence | sequence record 100891 | mCherry-F 5'-ccccgtaatgcagaagaaga-3'
GGCGCCCTGAAGGGCGAGATCAAGCAGAGGCTGAAGCTGAAGGACGGCGGCCACTACGACGCTGAGGTCA
AGACCACCTACAAGGCCAAGAAGCCCGTGCAGCTGCCCGGCGCCTACAACGTCAACATCAAGTTGGACAT
CACCTCCCACAACGAGGACTACACCATCGTGGAACAGTACGAACGCGCCGAGGGCCGCCACTCCACCGGC
GGCATGGACGAGCTGTACAAGTAAAGCGGCCGCGACTCTAGATCATAATCAGCCATACCACATTTGTAGA
GGTTTTACTTGCTTTAAAAAACCTCCCACACCTCCCCCTGAACCTGAAACATAAAATGAATGCAATTGTT
GTTGTTAACTTGTTTATTGCAGCTTATAATGGTTACAAATAAAGCAATAGCATCACAAATTTCACAAATA
AAGCATTTTTTTCACTGCATTCTAGTTGTGGTTTGTCCAAACTCATCAATGTATCTTAAGGCGTAAATTG
TAAGCGTTAATATTTTGTTAAAATTCGCGTTAAATTTTTGTTAAATCAGCTCATTTTTTAACCAATAGGC
CGAAATCGGCAAAATCCCTTATAAATCAAAAGAATAGACCGAGATAGGGTTGAGTGTTGTTCCAGTTTGG
AACAAGAGTCCACTATTAAAGAACGTGGACTCCAACGTCAAAGG
[49 nt withheld, positions 675-723]
TAATCAAGTTTTTTGGGGTCGAGGTGCCGTAAAGCACTAAATCGG
